Addgene plasmid #115083: AT2G24230 X040_pECIA2
Purpose: Bait vector AT2G24230 X040_pECIA2 should be used with prey vector AT2G24230 X040_pECIA14.
Depositing lab: Youssef Belkhadir. Depositing organization: Gregor Mendel Institute of Molecular Plant Biology. Publication: An extracellular network of Arabidopsis leucine-rich repeat receptor kinases. Smakowska-Luzan E, Mott GA, Parys K, Stegmann M, Howton TC, Layeghifard M, Neuhold J, Lehner A, Kong J, Grunwald K, Weinberger N, Satbhai SB, Mayer D, Busch W, Madalinski M, Stolt-Bergner P, Provart NJ, Mukhtar MS, Zipfel C, Desveaux D, Guttman DS, Belkhadir Y. Nature. 2018 Jan 18;553(7688):342-346. doi: 10.1038/nature25184. Epub 2018 Jan 10. PubMed 29320478.
Backbone
  Vector backbone: pECIA2
  Backbone manufacturer: Chris Garcia (Addgene plasmid # 47032)
  Vector type: Insect Expression
Growth in bacteria
  Bacterial resistance: Ampicillin, 100 μg/mL
  Growth temperature: 37°C
  Growth strain: DH5alpha
  Copy number: High Copy
Gene/Insert
  Gene/Insert name: AT2G24230
  Species: A. thaliana (mustard weed)
  Entrez Gene: AT2G24230 (a.k.a. AT2G24230, F27D4.14, F27D4_14)
  Promoter: Metallothionein (Copper-Inducible)
  Tag / fusion protein: Fc, V5 and hexahistidine tags (C terminal on backbone)
  Cloning method: Ligation Independent Cloning
Terms and licenses: Academic/Nonprofit Terms; Industry Terms: Not Available to Industry
Depositor comments: Plasmid for secreted expression in Drosophila cell culture by induction via CuSO4. Insert is an extracellular domain of indicated LRR-RK, C-terminally tagged with Fc, V5 and hexahistidine tags. Insert Protein Sequence: NTDGFFVSEFYKQMGLSSSQAYNFSAPFCSWQGLFCDSKNEHVIMLIASGMSLSGQIPDNTIGKLSKLQSLDLSNNKISALPSDFWSLNTLKNLNLSFNKISGSFSSNVGNFGQLELLDISYNNFSGAIPEAVDSLVSLRVLKLDHNGFQMSIPRGLLGCQSLVSIDLSSNQLEGSLPDGFGSAFPKLETLSLAGNKIHGRDTDFADMKSISFLNISGNQFDGSVTGVFKETLEVADLSKNRFQGHISSQVDSNWFSLVYLDLSENELSGVIKNLTLLKKLKHLNLAWNRFNRGMFPRIEMLSGLEYLNLSNTNLSGHIPREISKLSDLSTLDVSGNHLAGHIPILSIKNLVAIDVSRNNLTGEIPMSILEKLPWMERFNFSFNNLTFCSGKFSAETLNRSFFGSTNSCPIAANPALFKRKRSVTGGLK
How to cite: AT2G24230 X040_pECIA2 was a gift from Youssef Belkhadir (Addgene plasmid # 115083 ; http://n2t.net/addgene:115083 ; RRID:Addgene_115083)
