[The description below was written by a language model from this plasmid's Addgene catalogue record and pLannotate feature annotations shown in this document.]
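Description:
AT2G24230 X040_pECIA2 is an insect-cell expression plasmid built on the pECIA2 backbone. It produces a secreted, tagged form of the extracellular domain of the Arabidopsis thaliana leucine-rich repeat receptor kinase encoded by AT2G24230. In bacteria it is maintained as a high-copy plasmid through a ColE1/pUC-type origin and selected with ampicillin via the β-lactamase gene. The short lacZα, lacI, rop, bom, lac promoter/operator and pUC multiple cloning site fragments in the feature table are cloning-vector remnants with no apparent role in expression.

The expression cassette is driven by the Drosophila metallothionein promoter, which is induced by copper sulfate in Drosophila cell culture. Downstream, a Drosophila BiP signal sequence directs the product into the secretory pathway and is fused in frame to the receptor ectodomain, which was inserted by ligation-independent cloning. The ectodomain is followed by a human IgG1 Fc fragment and a V5 epitope tag. The catalogue entry also lists a C-terminal hexahistidine tag, which the automated annotation does not call out separately. An SV40 polyadenylation signal lies downstream of the cassette, although it is annotated on the opposite strand.

The record designates this as the bait vector of a matched pair, to be used with the corresponding pECIA14 prey construct carrying the same ectodomain. The associated study used such pairs to map an extracellular interaction network among Arabidopsis LRR receptor kinases. The Fc fusion offers a handle for capturing or immobilising the secreted bait, while the V5 and histidine tags allow detection and purification.
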