Features (pLannotate 1.2.2; 18 found; start..end, strand, type, name):
     23..449     +  promoter       MT promoter: Drosophila metallothionein promoter
    467..520     +  sig_peptide    BiP signal sequence: Drosophila BiP signal sequence
    521..1810    +  CDS            Y2242_ARATH (fragment): Experimental evidence at protein level: Swiss-Prot protein existence level 1. From Arabidopsis thaliana (Mouse-ear cress).
   1838..2518    +  CDS            IGHG1 (fragment): IGHG1_HUMAN - Experimental evidence at protein level: Swiss-Prot protein existence level 1. Constant region of immunoglobulin heavy chains. Immunoglobulins, also known as antibodies, are membrane-bound or secreted glycoproteins produced by B lymphocytes. In the recognition phase of humoral immunity, the membrane-bound immunoglobulins serve as receptors which, upon binding of a specific antigen, trigger the clonal expansion and differentiation of B lymphocytes into immunoglobulins- secreting plasma cells. Secreted immunoglobulins mediate the effector phase of humoral immunity, which results in
   2537..2578    +  CDS            V5 tag: epitope tag from simian virus 5
   2678..2812    -  polyA_signal   SV40 poly(A) signal: SV40 polyadenylation signal
   2835..2919    -  CDS            large T antigen (fragment): large T antigen from SV40 (simian virus 40)
   2919..2943    +  misc_feature   MCS (fragment): pUC18/19 multiple cloning site
   2980..2996    -  protein_bind   lac operator: The lac repressor binds to the lac operator to inhibit transcription in E. coli. This inhibition can be relieved by adding lactose or isopropyl-β-D-thiogalactopyranoside (IPTG). lac repressor encoded by lacI
   3004..3034    -  promoter       lac promoter: promoter for the E. coli lac operon
   3049..3070    -  protein_bind   CAP binding site: CAP binding activates transcription in the presence of cAMP. E. coli catabolite activator protein
   3083..3175    -  CDS            lacI (fragment): lac repressor; lacI; The lac repressor binds to the lac operator to inhibit transcription in E. coli. This inhibition can be relieved by adding lactose or isopropyl-β-D-thiogalactopyranoside (IPTG).
   3358..3946    -  rep_origin     ori: high-copy-number ColE1/pMB1/pBR322/pUC origin of replication
   4117..4977    -  CDS            AmpR: β-lactamase; bla; confers resistance to ampicillin, carbenicillin, and related antibiotics
   4978..5082    -  promoter       AmpR promoter: bla
   5177..5212    +  CDS            rop (fragment): Rop protein, which maintains plasmids at low copy number; rop
   5314..5413    +  misc_feature   bom (fragment): basis of mobility region from pBR322
   5419..21      -  CDS            lacZα (fragment) (across the origin): LacZα fragment of β-galactosidase; lacZ fragment
>Addgene plasmid #115083 | AT2G24230 X040_pECIA2 | addgene full sequence | sequence record 298775 | Addgene NGS Result
GTAAAACGACGGCCAGTGAATTAATTCGTTGCAGGACAGGATGTGGTGCCCGATGTGACTAGCTCTTTGC
TGCAGGCCGTCCTATCCTCTGGTTCCGATAAGAGACCCAGAACTCCGGCCCCCCACCGCCCACCGCCACC
CCCATACATATGTGGTACGCAAGTAAGAGTGCCTGCGCATGCCCCATGTGCCCCACCAAGAGCTTTGCAT
CCCATACAAGTCCCCAAAGTGGAGAACCGAACCAATTCTTCGCGGGCAGAACAAAAGCTTCTGCACACGT
CTCCACTCGAATTTGGAGCCGGCCGGCGTGTGCAAAAGAGGTGAATCGAACGAAAGACCCGTGTGTAAAG
CCGCGTTTCCAAAATGTATAAAACCGAGAGCATCTGGCCAATGTGCATCAGTTGTGGTCAGCAGCAAAAT
CAAGTGAATCATCTCAGTGCAACTAAAGGGGGGATCCGATCTCAATATGAAGTTATGCATATTACTGGCC
GTCGTGGCCTTTGTTGGCCTCTCGCTCGGGAACACAGATGGTTTCTTTGTCTCTGAATTCTATAAGCAAA
TGGGTTTAAGCTCTTCTCAAGCTTATAACTTCTCTGCTCCTTTTTGTTCATGGCAAGGTTTGTTCTGTGA
TTCCAAGAATGAGCATGTGATTATGTTAATTGCTTCTGGAATGAGTTTATCTGGTCAAATCCCTGATAAC
ACAATTGGTAAACTCAGCAAGCTTCAATCTTTGGATCTTAGCAACAACAAAATCTCTGCTTTACCATCTG
ATTTCTGGAGTTTGAACACTTTGAAGAATCTCAACCTCTCTTTCAACAAGATCTCTGGGTCTTTCTCTAG
TAATGTTGGCAATTTTGGGCAGCTTGAGTTACTTGATATCTCTTACAACAATTTCTCTGGTGCAATCCCT
GAAGCTGTGGATTCTCTTGTTAGTTTGAGAGTCTTGAAGCTTGATCATAATGGGTTTCAGATGTCGATTC
CACGAGGACTTCTTGGTTGCCAATCCCTGGTTTCTATTGATCTCTCCTCTAACCAGCTTGAAGGGTCTCT
TCCTGATGGGTTTGGCTCTGCATTTCCAAAGCTTGAGACTTTGAGCCTTGCAGGAAACAAGATTCATGGC
AGGGACACAGATTTTGCTGATATGAAATCCATCAGTTTTCTCAACATTTCAGGAAATCAGTTTGATGGTT
CAGTGACAGGTGTGTTCAAGGAGACTTTAGAAGTGGCTGATCTCAGCAAAAACCGGTTTCAAGGTCATAT
CTCATCTCAGGTAGACTCCAACTGGTTTAGTTTGGTTTATCTTGACTTGTCTGAGAATGAGCTCAGTGGA
GTTATCAAGAATCTGACACTACTAAAGAAGCTCAAGCACTTAAATCTAGCTTGGAATAGATTCAACAGAG
GAATGTTTCCGAGGATTGAGATGCTTTCTGGTTTAGAGTATCTTAACTTGTCAAACACAAATCTTTCTGG
TCACATACCTAGAGAGATCTCAAAGCTGAGTGATTTGAGTACACTCGATGTTTCTGGAAACCATCTTGCA
GGACATATCCCGATTTTGAGTATCAAGAACCTTGTGGCTATCGATGTGTCGAGGAACAATTTGACGGGAG
AGATACCGATGTCTATCCTTGAGAAGCTCCCTTGGATGGAGAGATTCAACTTCTCTTTCAACAACTTAAC
ATTTTGTTCCGGAAAGTTCTCAGCTGAAACTCTGAACAGATCCTTCTTTGGTTCTACAAATAGCTGCCCT
ATCGCTGCAAACCCAGCACTTTTCAAGAGAAAAAGATCAGTCACTGGAGGACTTAAGCTGGAGGTGCTGT
TCCAGGGACCAGGGAGCGACAAAACTCACACATGCCCACCGTGCCCAGCACCTGAACTCCTGGGGGGACC
GTCAGTCTTCCTCTTCCCCCCAAAACCCAAGGACACCCTCATGATCTCCCGGACCCCTGAGGTCACATGC
GTGGTGGTGGACGTGAGCCACGAAGACCCTGAGGTCAAGTTCAACTGGTACGTGGACGGCGTGGAGGTGC
ATAATGCCAAGACAAAGCCGCGGGAGGAGCAGTACAACAGCACGTACCGTGTGGTCAGCGTCCTCACCGT
CCTGCACCAGGACTGGCTGAATGGCAAGGAGTACAAGTGCAAGGTCTCCAACAAAGCCCTCCCAGCCCCC
ATCGAGAAAACCATCTCCAAAGCCAAAGGGCAGCCCCGAGAACCACAGGTGTACACCCTGCCCCCATCCC
GGGAGGAGATGACCAAGAACCAGGTCAGCCTGACCTGCCTGGTCAAAGGCTTCTATCCCAGCGACATCGC
CGTGGAGTGGGAGAGCAATGGGCAGCCGGAGAACAACTACAAGACCACGCCTCCCGTGCTGGACTCCGAC
GGCTCCTTCTTCCTCTACAGCAAGCTCACCGTGGACAAGAGCAGGTGGCAGCAGGGGAACGTCTTCTCAT
GCTCCGTGATGCATGAGGGTCTGCACAACCACTACACGCAGAAGAGCCTCTCCCTGTCTCCGGGTAAATC
TAGAGGGCCCTTCGAAGGTAAGCCTATCCCTAACCCTCTCCTCGGTCTCGATTCTACGCGTACCGGTCAT
CATCACCATCACCATTGAGTTTAAACCCGCTGATCAGCCTCGACTGTGCCTTCTAAGGCCTGAGCTCGCT
GATCAGCCTCGATCGAGGATCCAGACATGATAAGATACATTGATGAGTTTGGACAAACCACAACTAGAAT
GCAGTGAAAAAAATGCTTTATTTGTGAAATTTGTGATGCTATTGCTTTATTTGTAACCATTATAAGCTGC
AATAAACAAGTTAACAACAACAATTGCATTCATTTTATGTTTCAGGTTCAGGGGGAGGTGTGGGAGGTTT
TTTAAAGCAAGTAAAACCTCTACAAATGTGGTATGGCTGATTATGATCAGTCGACCTGCAGGCATGCAAG
CTTGGCGTAATCATGGTCATAGCTGTTTCCTGTGTGAAATTGTTATCCGCTCACAATTCCACACAACATA
CGAGCCGGAAGCATAAAGTGTAAAGCCTGGGGTGCCTAATGAGTGAGCTAACTCACATTAATTGCGTTGC
GCTCACTGCCCGCTTTCCAGTCGGGAAACCTGTCGTGCCAGCTGCATTAATGAATCGGCCAACGCGCGGG
GAGAGGCGGTTTGCGTATTGGGCGCTCTTCCGCTTCCTCGCTCACTGACTCGCTGCGCTCGGTCGTTCGG
CTGCGGCGAGCGGTATCAGCTCACTCAAAGGCGGTAATACGGTTATCCACAGAATCAGGGGATAACGCAG
GAAAGAACATGTGAGCAAAAGGCCAGCAAAAGGCCAGGAACCGTAAAAAGGCCGCGTTGCTGGCGTTTTT
CCATAGGCTCCGCCCCCCTGACGAGCATCACAAAAATCGACGCTCAAGTCAGAGGTGGCGAAACCCGACA
GGACTATAAAGATACCAGGCGTTTCCCCCTGGAAGCTCCCTCGTGCGCTCTCCTGTTCCGACCCTGCCGC
TTACCGGATACCTGTCCGCCTTTCTCCCTTCGGGAAGCGTGGCGCTTTCTCATAGCTCACGCTGTAGGTA
TCTCAGTTCGGTGTAGGTCGTTCGCTCCAAGCTGGGCTGTGTGCACGAACCCCCCGTTCAGCCCGACCGC
TGCGCCTTATCCGGTAACTATCGTCTTGAGTCCAACCCGGTAAGACACGACTTATCGCCACTGGCAGCAG
CCACTGGTAACAGGATTAGCAGAGCGAGGTATGTAGGCGGTGCTACAGAGTTCTTGAAGTGGTGGCCTAA
CTACGGCTACACTAGAAGAACAGTATTTGGTATCTGCGCTCTGCTGAAGCCAGTTACCTTCGGAAAAAGA
GTTGGTAGCTCTTGATCCGGCAAACAAACCACCGCTGGTAGCGGTGGTTTTTTTGTTTGCAAGCAGCAGA
TTACGCGCAGAAAAAAAGGATCTCAAGAAGATCCTTTGATCTTTTCTACGGGGTCTGACGCTCAGTGGAA
CGAAAACTCACGTTAAGGGATTTTGGTCATGAGATTATCAAAAAGGATCTTCACCTAGATCCTTTTAAAT
TAAAAATGAAGTTTTAAATCAATCTAAAGTATATATGAGTAAACTTGGTCTGACAGTTACCAATGCTTAA
TCAGTGAGGCACCTATCTCAGCGATCTGTCTATTTCGTTCATCCATAGTTGCCTGACTCCCCGTCGTGTA
GATAACTACGATACGGGAGGGCTTACCATCTGGCCCCAGTGCTGCAATGATACCGCGAGACCCACGCTCA
CCGGCTCCAGATTTATCAGCAATAAACCAGCCAGCCGGAAGGGCCGAGCGCAGAAGTGGTCCTGCAACTT
TATCCGCCTCCATCCAGTCTATTAATTGTTGCCGGGAAGCTAGAGTAAGTAGTTCGCCAGTTAATAGTTT
GCGCAACGTTGTTGCCATTGCTACAGGCATCGTGGTGTCACGCTCGTCGTTTGGTATGGCTTCATTCAGC
TCCGGTTCCCAACGATCAAGGCGAGTTACATGATCCCCCATGTTGTGCAAAAAAGCGGTTAGCTCCTTCG
GTCCTCCGATCGTTGTCAGAAGTAAGTTGGCCGCAGTGTTATCACTCATGGTTATGGCAGCACTGCATAA
TTCTCTTACTGTCATGCCATCCGTAAGATGCTTTTCTGTGACTGGTGAGTACTCAACCAAGTCATTCTGA
GAATAGTGTATGCGGCGACCGAGTTGCTCTTGCCCGGCGTCAATACGGGATAATACCGCGCCACATAGCA
GAACTTTAAAAGTGCTCATCATTGGAAAACGTTCTTCGGGGCGAAAACTCTCAAGGATCTTACCGCTGTT
GAGATCCAGTTCGATGTAACCCACTCGTGCACCCAACTGATCTTCAGCATCTTTTACTTTCACCAGCGTT
TCTGGGTGAGCAAAAACAGGAAGGCAAAATGCCGCAAAAAAGGGAATAAGGGCGACACGGAAATGTTGAA
TACTCATACTCTTCCTTTTTCAATATTATTGAAGCATTTATCAGGGTTATTGTCTCATGAGCGGATACAT
ATTTGAATGTATTTAGAAAAATAAACAAATAGGGGTTCCGCGCACATTTCCCCGAAAAGTGCCACCTGAC
GTCTAAGAAACCATTATTATCATGACATTAACCTATAAAAATAGGCGTATCACGAGGCCCTTTCGTCTCG
CGCGTTTCGGTGATGACGGTGAAAACCTCTGACACATGCAGCTCCCGGAGACGGTCACAGCTTGTCTGTA
AGCGGATGCCGGGAGCAGACAAGCCCGTCAGGGCGCGTCAGCGGGTGTTGGCGGGTGTCGGGGCTGGCTT
AACTATGCGGCATCAGAGCAGATTGTACTGAGAGTGCACCATATGCGGTGTGAAATACCGCACAGATGCG
TAAGGAGAAAATACCGCATCAGGCGCCATTCGCCATTCAGGCTGCGCAACTGTTGGGAAGGGCGATCGGT
GCGGGCCTCTTCGCTATTACGCCAGCTGGCGAAAGGGGGATGTGCTGCAAGGCGATTAAGTTGGGTAACG
CCAGGGTTTTCCCAGTCACGACGTT
